Addgene plasmid #146704: pAc5.1A-DmXRN1_1-1141-V5His6_J
Purpose: Insect Expression of DmXRN1_1-1141
Depositing lab: Elisa Izaurralde. Depositing organization: Max Planck Institute for Developmental Biology. Publication: A direct interaction between DCP1 and XRN1 couples mRNA decapping to 5' exonucleolytic degradation. Braun JE, Truffault V, Boland A, Huntzinger E, Chang CT, Haas G, Weichenrieder O, Coles M, Izaurralde E. Nat Struct Mol Biol. 2012 Dec;19(12):1324-31. doi: 10.1038/nsmb.2413. Epub 2012 Nov 11. PubMed 23142987.
Backbone
  Vector backbone: Unknown
  Vector type: Insect Expression
Growth in bacteria
  Bacterial resistance: Ampicillin, 100 μg/mL
  Growth temperature: 37°C
  Growth strain: DH5alpha
  Copy number: Low Copy
Gene/Insert
  Gene/Insert name: DmXRN1_1-1141 (alt name: pacman)
  Species: D. melanogaster (fly)
  Mutation: one silent mtuation compared to the sequence given by NCBI:NM_078684.3 variant A.
  Entrez Gene: pcm (a.k.a. Dmel_CG3291, CG3291, DmXrn1, Dmel\CG3291, Pcm, XRN1, XRN1/pcm, Xrn1, Xrn1p)
  Cloning method: Unknown
Terms and licenses: Academic/Nonprofit Terms; Industry Terms: Not Available to Industry
Depositor comments: Plasmids from this collection were made available to the research community and donated after the lab closed. Please note that the sequence provided by the depositing laboratory may be theoretical/predicted or based on Sanger sequencing results. There may be discrepancies between sequencing results obtained by Addgene and the depositor sequence. If an Addgene verified sequence is not available, please contact before placing your order to request that our lab fully sequence the plasmid.
How to cite: pAc5.1A-DmXRN1_1-1141-V5His6_J was a gift from Elisa Izaurralde (Addgene plasmid # 146704 ; http://n2t.net/addgene:146704 ; RRID:Addgene_146704)
