[The description below was written by a language model from this plasmid's Addgene catalogue record and pLannotate feature annotations shown in this document.]
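Description:
pAc5.1A-DmXRN1_1-1141-V5His6_J is an insect-cell expression plasmid of about 8.8 kb that encodes a C-terminally truncated fragment (residues 1–1141) of Drosophila melanogaster XRN1, the 5'-to-3' exoribonuclease encoded by the pacman (pcm) gene. The catalogue lists the backbone as unknown, but the name and the annotated parts are consistent with a pAc5.1-type vector. A roughly 2.5 kb Drosophila actin 5C (Ac5) promoter provides strong constitutive transcription in fly cell lines, followed by the unannotated interval that presumably holds the XRN1 coding region. A V5 epitope tag lies downstream. The name also indicates a His6 tag, although the feature table does not annotate one. An SV40 polyadenylation signal follows the cassette and is annotated on the reverse strand, next to a short fragment of SV40 large T antigen sequence. According to the record, the insert differs from the NCBI reference transcript (variant A) by one silent mutation.

For propagation in E. coli, the plasmid carries a ColE1/pUC-type origin and a β-lactamase gene with its own promoter, giving ampicillin selection. The annotation describes this origin as high-copy, whereas the catalogue lists the plasmid as low copy. A partial tetracycline-resistance sequence is also detected, but it is only a fragment and is likely a non-functional backbone remnant. No marker for selection in insect cells is annotated, which suggests use by transient transfection.

The V5 and His6 tags would allow detection by immunoblotting, immunoprecipitation or affinity pull-down of the truncated protein. The associated publication concerns a direct DCP1–XRN1 interaction that couples mRNA decapping to 5' exonucleolytic decay, so this fragment was probably used to map the XRN1 regions involved. The depositor notes that the supplied sequence may be theoretical or based on Sanger reads.
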