Features (pLannotate 1.2.2; 8 found; start..end, strand, type, name):
     56..2568    +  promoter       Ac5 promoter: Drosophila melanogaster actin 5C promoter
   6083..6124    +  CDS            V5 tag: epitope tag from simian virus 5
   6224..6358    -  polyA_signal   SV40 poly(A) signal: SV40 polyadenylation signal
   6381..6465    -  CDS            large T antigen (fragment): large T antigen from SV40 (simian virus 40)
   6466..6936    +  CDS            TcR (fragment): tetracycline efflux protein; tet; confers resistance to tetracycline
   6980..7568    -  rep_origin     ori: high-copy-number ColE1/pMB1/pBR322/pUC origin of replication
   7739..8599    -  CDS            AmpR: β-lactamase; bla; confers resistance to ampicillin, carbenicillin, and related antibiotics
   8600..8704    -  promoter       AmpR promoter: bla
>Addgene plasmid #146704 | pAc5.1A-DmXRN1_1-1141-V5His6_J | depositor full sequence | sequence record 289150 | Full Sequence
CTTCAAGGAATTAATTCTATATTCTAAAAACACAAATGATACTTCTAAAAAAAATCATGAATGGCATCAA
CTCTGAATCAAATCTTTGCAGATGCACCTACTTCTCATTTCCACTGTCACATCATTTTTCCAGATCTCGC
TGCCTGTTATGTGGCCCACAAACCAAGACACGTTTTATGGCCATTAAAGCTGGCTGATCGTCGCCAAACA
CCAAATACATATCAATATGTACATTCGAGAAAGAAGCGATCAAAGAAGCGTCTTCGGGCGAGTAGGAGAA
TGCGGAGGAGAAGGAGAACGAGCTGATCTAGTATCTCTCCACAATCCAATGCCAACTGACCAACTGGCCA
TATTCGGAGCAATTTGAAGCCAATTTCCATCGCCTGGCGATCGCTCCATTCTTGGCTATATGTTTTTCAC
CGTTCCCGGGGCCATTTTCAAAGACTCGTCGGTAAGATAAGATTGTGTCACTCGCTGTCTCTCTTCATTT
GTCGAAGAATGCTGAGGAATTTCGCGATGACGTCGGCGAGTATTTTGAAGAATGAGAATAATTTGTATTT
ATACGAAAATCAGTTAGTGGAATTTTCTACAAAAACATGTTATCTATAGATAATTTTGTTGCAAAATATG
TTGACTATGACAAAGATTGTATGTATATACCTTTAATGTATTCTCATTTTCTTATGTATTTATAATGGCA
ATGATGATACTGATGATATTTTAAGATGATGCCAGACCACAGGCTGATTTCTGCGTCTTTTGCCGAACGC
AGTGCATGTGCGGTTGTTGTTTTTTGGAATAGTTTCAATTTTCGGACTGTCCGCTTTGATTTCAGTTTCT
TGGCTTATTCAAAAAGCAAAGTAAAGCCAAAAAAGCGAGATGGCAATACCAAATGCGGCAAAACGGTAGT
GGAAGGAAAGGGGTGCGGGGCAGCGGAAGGAAGGGTGGGGCGGGGCGTGGCGGGGTCTGTGGCTGGGCGC
GACGTCACCGACGTTGGAGCCACTCCTTTGACCATGTGTGCGTGTGTGTATTATTCGTGTCTCGCCACTC
GCCGGTTGTTTTTTTCTTTTTATCTCGCTCTCTCTAGCGCCATCTCGTACGCATGCTCAACGCACCGCAT
GTTGCCGTGTCCTTTATGCGTCATTTTGGCTCGAAATAGGCAATTATTTAAACAAAGATTAGTCAACGAA
AACGCTAAAATAAATAAGTCTACAATATGGTTACTTATTGCCATGTGTGTGCAGCCAACGATAGCAACAA
AAGCAACAACACAGTGGCTTTCCCTCTTTCACTTTTTGTTTGCAAGCGCGTGCGAGCAAGACGGCACGAC
CGGCAAACGCAATTACGCTGACAAAGAGCAGACGAAGTTTTGGCCGAAAAACATCAAGGCGCCTGATACG
AATGCATTTGCAATAACAATTGCGATATTTAATATTGTTTATGAAGCTGTTTGACTTCAAAACACACAAA
AAAAAAAATAAAACAAATTATTTGAAAGAGAATTAGGAATCGGACAGCTTATCGTTACGGGCTAACAGCA
CACCGAGACGAAATAGCTTACCTGACGTCACAGCCTCTGGAAGAACTGCCGCCAAGCAGAGAGAGAGAGA
AAAAGAGGGAGAGCAGCTTAGACCGCATGTGCTTGTGTGTGAGGCGTCTCTCTCTTCGTCTCCTGTTTGC
GCAAACGCATAGACTGCACTGAGAAAATCGATTACCTATTTTTTATGAATGAATATTTGCACTATTACTA
TTCAAAACTATTAAGATAGCAATCACATTCAATAGCCAAATACTATACCACCTGAGCGATGCAACGAAAT
GATCAATTTGAGCAAAAATGCTGCATATTTAGGACGGCATCATTATAGAAATGCTTCTTGCTGTGTACTT
TTCTCTCGTCTGGCAGCTGTTTCGCCGTTATTGTTAAAACCGGCTTAAGTTAGGTGTGTTTTCTACGACT
AGTGATGCCCCTACTAGAAGATGTGTGTTGCACAAATGTCCCTGAATAACCAATTTGAAGTGCAGATAGC
AGTAAACGTAAGCTAATATGAATATTATTTAACTGTAATGTTTTAATATCGCTGGACATTACTAATAAAC
CCACTATAAACACATGTACATATGTATGTTTTGGCATACAATGAGTAGTTGGGGAAAAAATGTGTAAAAG
CACCGTGACCATCACAGCATAAAGATAACCAGCTGAAGTATCGAATATGAGTAACCCCCAAATTGAATCA
CATGCCGCAACTGATAGGACCCATGGAAGTACACTCTTCATGGCGATATACAAGACACACACAAGCACGA
ACACCCAGTTGCGGAGGAAATTCTCCGTAAATGAAAACCCAATCGGCGAACAATTCATACCCATATATGG
TAAAAGTTTTGAACGCGACTTGAGAGCGGAGAGCATTGCGGCTGATAAGGTTTTAGCGCTAAGCGGGCTT
TATAAAACGGGCTGCGGGACCAGTTTTCATATCACTACCGTTTGAGTTCTTGTGCTGTGTGGATACTCCT
CCCGACACAAAGCCGCTCCATCAGCCAGCAGTCGTCTAATCCAGAGACCCCGGATCGGGGTACCTACTAG
TCCAGTGTGGTGGAATTCTGCAGATATCCAGCACAGTGGCGGCCGCCCAACATGGGCGTTCCCAAGTTCT
TTCGCTACATCAGCGAGCGATATCCGTGCCTCAGCGAATTGGCGCGGGAGCACTGCATACCCGAGTTCGA
CAATCTGTACTTGGACATGAACGGCATTGTCCACAACTGCTCGCATCCGGACGACAACAACATACACTTT
CACCTGGAGGAGGAGCAGATATTCCAGGAAATCTTCAACTACGTAGACAAGCTGTTCTACCTGATCAAGC
CGCAGCGCCTCTTCTTCCTTTCAGTTGACGGGGTGGCTCCACGGGCCAAGATGAACCAGCAGCGCAGCCG
GCGATTCCGGACGGCGCGCGAGGCGGAGCAGCAGGAGGCCAAGGCGGCCCAGCGAGGCGAGTTGCGAGAG
CACGAGCGCTTCGACAGCAACTGCATTACGCCGGGCACCGAATTCATGGTGCGTCTGCAGGAGGGACTGC
GCGCCTTTCTCAAAACGAAGATTTCGACGGATCCGCTGTGGCAGCGTTGCACCGTAATCCTAAGTGGCCA
GGAGGCGCCCGGCGAGGGCGAGCACAAGATCATGGACTACATTCGGTACATGAAGACGCAGCCGGACTAT
GATCCCAATACACGACACTGCCTTTACGGCCTGGACGCCGATCTGATCATTCTGGGCCTCTGCACCCACG
AGCTGCACTTCGTGGTGCTGCGCGAGGAGGTCAAGTTCGGGCGCAACGTCAAGCGCACCTCGGTGGAGGA
GACGCGCTTCTTCCTGCTGCACCTGGGTCTGCTGCGCGAGTACCTCGAGCTGGAGTTCGACGCCCTGAGA
ACAGACGAGCACAAATTGGACATTGCGCAGCTTATCGACGACTGGGTGCTGATGGGCTTTTTGGTCGGCA
ACGACTTCATTCCCCACCTGCCGTGCCTGCACATTTCATCAAATGCACTGCCGCTGCTCTACCGCACCTA
CATCGGCATTTACCCGACCCTCGGCGGCAACATCAACGAGAACGGCAAGCTCAACCTGCGCCGCTTGCAG
ATTTTCATATCGGCCCTCACCGAGGTGGAGCTGGATCACTTCAAGGAGCACGCCGACGACTTGAAGTACA
TGAACAACAAATCAGAGGCGTTCGACATGGACGTCGGCGAGATCACCGAGTCTCAAAACCTCGACTCCGA
TCTCGGAGCCCTCATCAACAAGAGCATGCTGCTCTACGATGACGACAGCGAGGAGGACTGCTCCGACGAG
AACGCGGTTCTTCTGAAGGAGTTCCAGAACTACAAGCGAAACTTCTACCGCAACAAGTTCAAGCGTGATC
CGAATGATGAACTGATCGAGGAACTGTGCCACCACTACGTCAATGCGCTGCAGTGGGTGCTCGACTACTA
CTACCGTGGCGTGCAGTCCTGGGACTGGTACTATCCCTTCCACTACACTCCATTCATCAGCGACCTCAAG
AACATCGAGCAGGTGGAGATCGCCTTCCACATGGGCACGCCCTTTCTGCCATTCCAGCAGCTTCTGGCGG
TACTGCCGGCGGCCAGTGCAAAGCTTCTCCCTGTCGCCTACCACGACCTCATGCTGCTGCCGACCAGCCC
GCTGGCCGAGTTCTATCCACTGGAGTTCGAGAGCGACCTCAATGGCAAGAAACACGATTGGGAGGCGGTT
GTGCTGATACCCTTCATCGATGAGGGTCGGCTGCTGGCCGCTATGCTGCCATGCGAGGCTCAGCTGTCGC
TGGAGGAGCGCGAACGCAACCGACACGGTCCCATGTATGTGTACAAATACAGTACGGTGGCGCAGGGTCC
CATGCCAGCGTATCCACCGCTGAGGGCTCTTCCCGTGCTCTACTGCACGGAGGTGGCCAAGTGGTCGCAC
GAAATCGCAGTCAATCTGCCGTACAGCGTGTGCATCGAGCTACCAAATGCGGCGAGAACCGTTTTCTTCC
CGGGATTTCCCACCATGCAGCATCTGCCCTTCGATTTCGAGCTGCGCAACGACCGCGTCAAGGTGTTCGA
ACAGGTCAGTCGCAACCAGAACATTGTGCTAAAACCACGCAAGCGCCAGCTGGAGGACACACTGACGGCG
GTGGCCTCCCAGTACCTCGGGAAGGTGATCCACGTCGGCTGGCCGCATCTCGTCAAGGCGATAGTGGTGC
GCGTGGCCACGCGAGATCAGCGCGTCGACAGCGAGGGAATCACGCTAAACGATTCGCGGCGTTTCGACTC
GGAATGCAAGGCACTGCAGGAACACTTTATCAATCGTATGGGAATACAGTTTGCCAACTATGATGTGCTC
GTCTATGTGCGCACCTTTGCCGGCAATTCGACGGAGTTCCGCGACAAGGGGGCATTGATGGTGCGCGACT
CGTGGAGCAGCTCCGTCACCGGCTATCCAGCCCAGGGCGTGGTGGCCGATCTGACTGTGTGGGAAAGAAT
GCGCAAGAATTTCCTCAACGTGGAGCACTACTTCCCCGTTGGCAGCACGATCTTCTTGATCACGGATCCG
TATTACGGCAGCGAGGGAACTGTGCAGGACCCACGGCTGGCCTACACCAACGGCCGGATTCAAGTCAGCA
TCATGGTGCGACCGGAACCGAAAGTAAATGCGGCACGTCAGCTGCAGGAAGAGCGGGACCGGGACTATCT
GAGCACCTTCCAGGTCTGCAACTTGCTCCGAATCAGTGGCCGCACCCTGGGACGCCTAAGTGGCACCGTG
TGGGTGGTGCTCGGTCCGCGGCGTCAGAAGATGGAAAACGTGACCAAGCACAACATTGGCCTGCAGCTCA
AGTATCCGCGGCAGAACGAGGAGCGTGCCGGATACTGCTTCCGCACGAACAACCAGTGGTACTACTCCAG
CCTGGCCGTGGATCTGATGCGTAACTATTGCCAGCGTTACCCAGACGTTATCGACTTCTTTGGCGACTCC
AACGATCGCGCCGAGTTCGTATTCGAACAGGACGTGTTCCCCAATGCGGTTGGCCATCGCCGCGTCGAGG
AACTGGCCAACTGGGTGCGCCAGCAGCCGCACATGAAAGTGGAGCGCATCTCTTGCGGCTCCAAGACGGT
CTGCCGCGAGACCATCGAACTGCTGATAGCCGCCGTCGACGACCTGCGCTCACTGCCCGTCAAGCACGTT
AAACTGCAGGTGAAGCCGCACTTGCTCATCAAGCCCAATGTCACACTGCCAGATGTCTACCGATCAAAGC
GCCCGGTGCGTCTCTTCGATCGCGTCGTAATCGTACGCACCATTTACATGGTGCCCGTGGGCACTAAGGG
CACCGTGATTGGCATTCATCCCGTTACGGACCCCAACCCGGTCCGCCTGGAGTGCGTCCATGCTGTCGAC
ACGTTCTGCAAGGTGCTGTTCGACAGCCCCGTTCCGAACTGCAACAACATCCATGGCATCGCCGAAGACC
GAGTTTACAAGGTGCCCGAAATTGCCCTGGTGATCATCAAGACGTCTAGAGGGCCCTTCGAAGGTAAGCC
TATCCCTAACCCTCTCCTCGGTCTCGATTCTACGCGTACCGGTCATCATCACCATCACCATTGAGTTTAA
ACCCGCTGATCAGCCTCGACTGTGCCTTCTAAGGCCTGAGCTCGCTGATCAGCCTCGATCGAGGATCCAG
ACATGATAAGATACATTGATGAGTTTGGACAAACCACAACTAGAATGCAGTGAAAAAAATGCTTTATTTG
TGAAATTTGTGATGCTATTGCTTTATTTGTAACCATTATAAGCTGCAATAAACAAGTTAACAACAACAAT
TGCATTCATTTTATGTTTCAGGTTCAGGGGGAGGTGTGGGAGGTTTTTTAAAGCAAGTAAAACCTCTACA
AATGTGGTATGGCTGATTATGATCAGTCGACCGATGCCCTTGAGAGCCTTCAACCCAGTCAGCTCCTTCC
GGTGGGCGCGGGGCATGACTATCGTCGCCGCACTTATGACTGTCTTCTTTATCATGCAACTCGTAGGACA
GGTGCCGGCAGCGCTCTGGGTCATTTTCGGCGAGGACCGCTTTCGCTGGAGCGCGACGATGATCGGCCTG
TCGCTTGCGGTATTCGGAATCTTGCACGCCCTCGCTCAAGCCTTCGTCACTGGTCCCGCCACCAAACGTT
TCGGCGAGAAGCAGGCCATTATCGCCGGCATGGCGGCCGACGCGCTGGGCTACGTCTTGCTGGCGTTCGC
GACGCGAGGCTGGATGGCCTTCCCCATTATGATTCTTCTCGCTTCCGGCGGCATCGGGATGCCCGCGTTG
CAGGCCATGCTGTCCAGGCAGGTAGATGACGACCATCAGGGACAGCTTCAAGGATCGCTCGCGGCTCTTA
CCAGCCAGCAAAAGGCCAGGAACCGTAAAAAGGCCGCGTTGCTGGCGTTTTTCCATAGGCTCCGCCCCCC
TGACGAGCATCACAAAAATCGACGCTCAAGTCAGAGGTGGCGAAACCCGACAGGACTATAAAGATACCAG
GCGTTTCCCCCTGGAAGCTCCCTCGTGCGCTCTCCTGTTCCGACCCTGCCGCTTACCGGATACCTGTCCG
CCTTTCTCCCTTCGGGAAGCGTGGCGCTTTCTCAATGCTCACGCTGTAGGTATCTCAGTTCGGTGTAGGT
CGTTCGCTCCAAGCTGGGCTGTGTGCACGAACCCCCCGTTCAGCCCGACCGCTGCGCCTTATCCGGTAAC
TATCGTCTTGAGTCCAACCCGGTAAGACACGACTTATCGCCACTGGCAGCAGCCACTGGTAACAGGATTA
GCAGAGCGAGGTATGTAGGCGGTGCTACAGAGTTCTTGAAGTGGTGGCCTAACTACGGCTACACTAGAAG
GACAGTATTTGGTATCTGCGCTCTGCTGAAGCCAGTTACCTTCGGAAAAAGAGTTGGTAGCTCTTGATCC
GGCAAACAAACCACCGCTGGTAGCGGTGGTTTTTTTGTTTGCAAGCAGCAGATTACGCGCAGAAAAAAAG
GATCTCAAGAAGATCCTTTGATCTTTTCTACGGGGTCTGACGCTCAGTGGAACGAAAACTCACGTTAAGG
GATTTTGGTCATGAGATTATCAAAAAGGATCTTCACCTAGATCCTTTTAAATTAAAAATGAAGTTTTAAA
TCAATCTAAAGTATATATGAGTAAACTTGGTCTGACAGTTACCAATGCTTAATCAGTGAGGCACCTATCT
CAGCGATCTGTCTATTTCGTTCATCCATAGTTGCCTGACTCCCCGTCGTGTAGATAACTACGATACGGGA
GGGCTTACCATCTGGCCCCAGTGCTGCAATGATACCGCGAGACCCACGCTCACCGGCTCCAGATTTATCA
GCAATAAACCAGCCAGCCGGAAGGGCCGAGCGCAGAAGTGGTCCTGCAACTTTATCCGCCTCCATCCAGT
CTATTAATTGTTGCCGGGAAGCTAGAGTAAGTAGTTCGCCAGTTAATAGTTTGCGCAACGTTGTTGCCAT
TGCTGCAGGCATCGTGGTGTCACGCTCGTCGTTTGGTATGGCTTCATTCAGCTCCGGTTCCCAACGATCA
AGGCGAGTTACATGATCCCCCATGTTGTGCAAAAAAGCGGTTAGCTCCTTCGGTCCTCCGATCGTTGTCA
GAAGTAAGTTGGCCGCAGTGTTATCACTCATGGTTATGGCAGCACTGCATAATTCTCTTACTGTCATGCC
ATCCGTAAGATGCTTTTCTGTGACTGGTGAGTACTCAACCAAGTCATTCTGAGAATAGTGTATGCGGCGA
CCGAGTTGCTCTTGCCCGGCGTCAACACGGGATAATACCGCGCCACATAGCAGAACTTTAAAAGTGCTCA
TCATTGGAAAACGTTCTTCGGGGCGAAAACTCTCAAGGATCTTACCGCTGTTGAGATCCAGTTCGATGTA
ACCCACTCGTGCACCCAACTGATCTTCAGCATCTTTTACTTTCACCAGCGTTTCTGGGTGAGCAAAAACA
GGAAGGCAAAATGCCGCAAAAAAGGGAATAAGGGCGACACGGAAATGTTGAATACTCATACTCTTCCTTT
TTCAATATTATTGAAGCATTTATCAGGGTTATTGTCTCATGAGCGGATACATATTTGAATGTATTTAGAA
AAATAAACAAATAGGGGTTCCGCGCACATTTCCCCGAAAAGTGCCACCTGACGTCTAAGAAACCATTATT
ATCATGACATTAACCTATAAAAATAGGCGTATCACGAGGCCCTTTCGT
